>Addgene plasmid #17868 | pBS mNFATc3-EE | addgene partial sequence | sequence record 23798 | 17868 with T3
GGGTCGGGCCCCCTCGAGGTCGACGGTATCGATAAGCTTGATATCGAATTCCTGCAGCCCGGGGGATCCA
TGACTACTGCAAACTGTGGCGCCCACGACGAGCTCGACTTCAAACTCGTCTTCGGCGAGGACGGGGCACC
AGCGCCGGTGTCCCAGGTCTCGCGGCCTGCAGATCTTGAACCAGATGATTGTGCATCCATTTACATCTTT
AATGTAGATCCACCTCCATCTACTTTAAACTCATCCCTTGGCTTACCACATCATGGACTGCTGCAGTCTC
ACTCTTCTGTTTTGTCACCATCATTTCAGCTCCAAGGTTACAAAAATTATGAAGGAACTGGTGATATTTC
TGAATCTAAATATAGTCCATTAGGTGGTCCTAAACCCTTTGAGTGCCCAAGTATTCAAATCACATCCATT
TCTCCTAACTGTCATCAAGGAACAGATGCTCATGAAGATGACCTACATATAAATGACCCAGAAAGGGAAT
ATTTGGAAAGGCCTTCTAGAGATCATCTCTATCTTCCACTTGAGCCATCCTACCGGGAATCTTCCCTCAG
TCCTAGTCCTGCCAGCAGCATTTCTTCTAGGAGCTGGTTCTCAGATGCATCTTCTTGTGAATCTCTCTCC
CACATTTATGATGATGTGGACTCAGAGTTGAATGAAGCTGCTGCACGATTCNATCTTGGTTCACCTCTGA
CTTCTCCAGGTGGCTCTCCAGGAGGTNGCCCTGGAGAAGAGTCNTGGCATCACAGTATGGAATCTGGACA
CTCCTTGTCAC
