[The description below was written by a language model from this plasmid's Addgene catalogue record.]
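Description:
pBS mNFATc3-EE is a pBluescript-based plasmid carrying the full-length mouse Nfatc3 cDNA (also known as NFAT4 or NFATx), with an EE epitope tag fused to the C terminus of the coding sequence. The backbone and the insert are each listed at about 3 kb, for a total of roughly 6 kb. The plasmid is maintained at high copy in standard E. coli cloning strains under ampicillin selection. The insert was placed by restriction enzyme cloning, although the record does not name the sites used. T3 and T7 are the recommended 5′ and 3′ sequencing primers, which fits an insert in the pBluescript polylinker flanked by these two phage promoter sequences, with the 5′ end of the cDNA towards the T3 side.

Although the catalogue classifies the vector type as bacterial expression, pBluescript is generally a cloning phagemid, and the record does not state any promoter intended to drive NFATc3 expression in bacterial or mammalian cells. No feature table is provided, so other elements of the backbone cannot be confirmed from the record. The construct is best regarded as a source clone for the tagged cDNA, suitable for subcloning into expression vectors, and the flanking phage promoters typical of this backbone could in principle support in vitro transcription. NFATc3 is a calcineurin-regulated transcription factor, and the C-terminal EE tag allows antibody-based detection or immunoprecipitation of the protein without an NFATc3-specific antibody. The plasmid is associated with work on how Ca2+/calcineurin signalling through NFATc3 and NFATc4 patterns the developing vasculature.
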