Addgene plasmid #17868: pBS mNFATc3-EE
Depositing lab: Jerry Crabtree. Depositing organization: Stanford University. Publication: Signals transduced by Ca(2+)/calcineurin and NFATc3/c4 pattern the developing vasculature. Graef IA, Chen F, Chen L, Kuo A, Crabtree GR. Cell. 2001 Jun 29. 105(7):863-75. 10.1016/S0092-8674(01)00396-8 PubMed 11439183.
Backbone
  Vector backbone: pBluescript
  Backbone size w/o insert (bp): 3000
  Vector type: Bacterial Expression
Growth in bacteria
  Bacterial resistance: Ampicillin, 100 μg/mL
  Growth temperature: 37°C
  Growth strain: DH5alpha
  Copy number: High Copy
Gene/Insert
  Gene/Insert name: NFATc3 (alt name: NF-ATc3)
  Species: M. musculus (mouse)
  Insert size (bp): 3000
  Entrez Gene: Nfatc3 (a.k.a. C80703, D8Ertd281e, NFAT4, NFATx)
  Tag / fusion protein: EE (C terminal on insert)
  Cloning method: Restriction Enzyme
  Sequencing primers: 5′ T3; 3′ T7
Terms and licenses: Academic/Nonprofit Terms; Industry Terms: Not Available to Industry
Depositor comments: Full-length mNFATc3
How to cite: pBS mNFATc3-EE was a gift from Jerry Crabtree (Addgene plasmid # 17868 ; http://n2t.net/addgene:17868 ; RRID:Addgene_17868)
